>Addgene plasmid #228180 | SP_F6 | addgene full sequence | sequence record 451845 | Addgene NGS Result
TCGGTCTCATATGAGTCTGTTCGGGCTTCTTTTACTTACGTCAGCATTAGCTGGGCAACGTCAAGGCACA
CAAGCTGCCCCTTGAGACCAGACCAATAAAAAACGCCCGGCGGCAACCGAGCGTTCTGAACAAATCCAGA
TGGAGTTCTGAGGTCATTACTGGATCTATCAACAGGAGTCCAAGCGAGCTCGATATCAAATTACGCCCCG
CCCTGCCACTCATCGCAGTACTGTTGTAATTCATTAAGCATTCTGCCGACATGGAAGCCATCACAAACGG
CATGATGAACCTGAATCGCCAGCGGCATCAGCACCTTGTCGCCTTGCGTATAATATTTGCCCATGGTGAA
AACGGGGGCGAAGAAGTTGTCCATATTGGCCACGTTTAAATCAAAACTGGTGAAACTCACCCAGGGATTG
GCTGAAACGAAAAACATATTCTCAATAAACCCTTTAGGGAAATAGGCCAGGTTTTCACCGTAACACGCCA
CATCTTGCGAATATATGTGTAGAAACTGCCGGAAATCGTCGTGGTATTCACTCCAGAGCGATGAAAACGT
TTCAGTTTGCTCATGGAAAACGGTGTAACAAGGGTGAACACTATCCCATATCACCAGCTCACCGTCTTTC
ATTGCCATACGAAATTCCGGATGAGCATTCATCAGGCGGGCAAGAATGTGAATAAAGGCCGGATAAAACT
TGTGCTTATTTTTCTTTACGGTCTTTAAAAAGGCCGTAATATCCAGCTGAACGGTCTGGTTATAGGTACA
TTGAGCAACTGACTGAAATGCCTCAAAATGTTCTTTACGATGCCATTGGGATATATCAACGGTGGTATAT
CCAGTGATTTTTTTCTCCATTTTAGCTTCCTTAGCTCCTGAAAATCTCGATAACTCAAAAAATACGCCCG
GTAGTGATCTTATTTCATTATGGTGAAAGTTGGAACCTCTTACGTGCCCGATCAATCATGACCAAAATCC
CTTAACGTGAGTTTTCGTTCCACTGAGCGTCAGACCCCGTAGAAAAGATCAAAGGATCTTCTTGAGATCC
TTTTTTTCTGCGCGTAATCTGCTGCTTGCAAACAAAAAAACCACCGCTACCAGCGGTGGTTTGTTTGCCG
GATCAAGAGCTACCAACTCTTTTTCCGAAGGTAACTGGCTTCAGCAGAGCGCAGATACCAAATACTGTTC
TTCTAGTGTAGCCGTAGTTAGGCCACCACTTCAAGAACTCTGTAGCACCGCCTACATACCTCGCTCTGCT
AATCCTGTTACCAGTGGCTGCTGCCAGTGGCGATAAGTCGTGTCTTACCGGGTTGGACTCAAGACGATAG
TTACCGGATAAGGCGCAGCGGTCGGGCTGAACGGGGGGTTCGTGCACACAGCCCAGCTTGGAGCGAACGA
CCTACACCGAACTGAGATACCTACAGCGTGAGCTATGAGAAAGCGCCACGCTTCCCGAAGGGAGAAAGGC
GGACAGGTATCCGGTAAGCGGCAGGGTCGGAACAGGAGAGCGCACGAGGGAGCTTCCAGGGGGAAACGCC
TGGTATCTTTATAGTCCTGTCGGGTTTCGCCACCTCTGACTTGAGCGTCGATTTTTGTGATGCTCGTCAG
GGGGGCGGAGCCTATGGAAAAACGCCAGCAACGCGGCCTTTTTACGGTTCCTGGCCTTTTGCTGGCCTTT
TGCTCACATGTTCTTTCCTGCGTTATCCCCTGATTCTGTGGATAACCGTAG
Features (pLannotate 1.2.2; 5 found; start..end, strand, type, name):
     11..76      +  CDS            PDGFC (fragment): PDGFC_HUMAN - Also known as SCDGF. Experimental evidence at protein level: Swiss-Prot protein existence level 1. Growth factor that plays an essential role in the regulation of embryonic development, cell proliferation, cell migration, survival and chemotaxis. Potent mitogen and chemoattractant for cells of mesenchymal origin. Required for normal skeleton formation during embryonic development, especially for normal development of the craniofacial skeleton and for normal development of the palate. Required for normal skin morphogenesis during embryonic development. Plays an important role in w
     96..130     -  terminator     lambda t0 terminator: minimal transcription terminator from phage lambda (Scholtissek and Grosse, 1987)
    204..860     -  CDS            cat: CAT_ECOLX - Experimental evidence at protein level: Swiss-Prot protein existence level 1. This enzyme is an effector of chloramphenicol resistance in bacteria. From Escherichia coli. This protein is used as a marker in many commonly used cloning vectors, such as pACYC184.
    861..958     -  promoter       cat promoter: promoter of the E. coli cat gene encoding chloramphenicol acetyltransferase
   1042..1630    +  rep_origin     ori: high-copy-number ColE1/pMB1/pBR322/pUC origin of replication
