[The description below was written by a language model from this plasmid's Addgene catalogue record and pLannotate feature annotations shown in this document.]
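Description:
SP_F6 is a small (about 1.7 kb) synthetic-biology part plasmid built on the pYTK001 entry vector of the MoClo Yeast Toolkit. It is a storage and donor vector rather than an expression construct. It is propagated in E. coli from a high-copy ColE1/pUC-type origin and selected with chloramphenicol through a cat gene driven by its native cat promoter. A minimal phage lambda t0 terminator lies between the insert and the resistance cassette. The feature table shows no yeast origin, yeast marker, or promoter acting on the insert, as expected for a part that only becomes functional once it is assembled into a larger transcription unit.

The payload is the secretion signal peptide of human PDGFC (platelet-derived growth factor C), recorded as residues 0–22 of the UniProt entry and annotated as a short 66-nt PDGFC coding fragment. The sequence has been codon optimised for Saccharomyces cerevisiae. It is flanked by BsaI sites, so Golden Gate digestion releases it with defined overhangs. The depositor classifies it as a "3a*" part, which in the toolkit's scheme corresponds to an N-terminal coding position, placing it in frame ahead of a protein of interest.

The plasmid is intended for combinatorial Golden Gate assembly. There it serves as one of a set of interchangeable signal peptides tested for their ability to direct recombinant protein secretion in yeast, within a high-throughput, biosensor-based effort to optimise secretion.
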