Addgene plasmid #228180: SP_F6
Purpose: Plasmid contains the secretion signal peptide sequence of the human PDGFC gene for use in Combinatorial Golden Gate Assembly (BsaI restriction sites).
Depositing lab: Joseph Brock. Depositing organization: Australian National University. Publication: High-throughput optimisation of protein secretion in yeast via an engineered biosensor. Cleaver A, Luo R, Smith OB, Murphy L, Schwessinger B, Brock J. Trends Biotechnol. 2025 Apr;43(4):838-867. doi: 10.1016/j.tibtech.2024.11.010. Epub 2024 Dec 13. PubMed 39674781.
Backbone
  Vector backbone: pYTK001
  Backbone manufacturer: John Dueber, Addgene plasmid #65108
  Vector type: Synthetic Biology
Growth in bacteria
  Bacterial resistance: Chloramphenicol, 25 μg/mL
  Growth temperature: 37°C
  Growth strain: DH5alpha
  Copy number: High Copy
Gene/Insert
  Gene/Insert name: sp_Q9NRA1_PDGFC_HUMAN:0-22 (alt name: Uniprot: Q9NRA1)
  Species: H. sapiens (human)
  Cloning method: Golden Gate
Terms and licenses: Academic/Nonprofit Terms; Industry Terms: Not Available to Industry
Depositor comments: Signal peptides direct recombinant protein secretion in yeast. Codon optimised for expression in S. cerevisiae. This part is designed for use with components from the MoClo Yeast Toolkit (Lee et al. 2015). This insert is a 3a* component, see Williams et al. 2024 for more detail.
How to cite: SP_F6 was a gift from Joseph Brock (Addgene plasmid # 228180 ; http://n2t.net/addgene:228180 ; RRID:Addgene_228180)
